LOCUS       Exported 7059 bp ds-DNA circular SYN 12-MAY-2021
DEFINITION  synthetic circular DNA
ACCESSION   .
VERSION     .
KEYWORDS    pcDNA5/FRT/TO V5 HSPA2
SOURCE      synthetic DNA construct
  ORGANISM  synthetic DNA construct
REFERENCE   1 (bases 1 to 7059)
  AUTHORS   Hageman J, Kampinga HH
  TITLE     Computational analysis of the human HSPH/HSPA/DNAJ family and
            cloning of a human HSPH/HSPA/DNAJ expression library.
  JOURNAL   Cell Stress Chaperones. 2008 Aug 7. ():.
  PUBMED    18686016
REFERENCE   2 (bases 1 to 7059)
  AUTHORS   .
  TITLE     Direct Submission
  JOURNAL   Exported May 12, 2021 from SnapGene Server 1.1.58
            http://www.snapgene.com
FEATURES             Location/Qualifiers
     source          1..7059
                     /organism="synthetic DNA construct"
                     /mol_type="other DNA"
     primer_bind     complement(44..63)
                     /label=pRS-marker
                     /note="pRS vectors, use to sequence yeast selectable
                     marker"
     enhancer        235..614
                     /label=CMV enhancer
                     /note="human cytomegalovirus immediate early enhancer"
     promoter        615..818
                     /label=CMV promoter
                     /note="human cytomegalovirus (CMV) immediate early
                     promoter"
     primer_bind     769..789
                     /label=CMV-F
                     /note="Human CMV immediate early promoter, forward primer"
     protein_bind    820..838
                     /gene="tetO"
                     /label=tet operator
                     /bound_moiety="tetracycline repressor TetR"
                     /note="bacterial operator O2 for the tetR and tetA genes"
     protein_bind    841..859
                     /gene="tetO"
                     /label=tet operator
                     /bound_moiety="tetracycline repressor TetR"
                     /note="bacterial operator O2 for the tetR and tetA genes"
     primer_bind     869..893
                     /label=LNCX
                     /note="Human CMV promoter, forward primer"
     CDS             996..1037
                     /codon_start=1
                     /product="epitope tag from simian virus 5"
                     /label=V5 tag
                     /translation="GKPIPNPLLGLDST"
     primer_bind     complement(3011..3028)
                     /label=BGH-rev
                     /note="Bovine growth hormone terminator, reverse primer.
                     Also called BGH reverse"
     polyA_signal    3017..3241
                     /label=bGH poly(A) signal
                     /note="bovine growth hormone polyadenylation signal"
     primer_bind     complement(3374..3393)
                     /label=F1ori-R
                     /note="F1 origin, reverse primer"
     protein_bind    3525..3572
                     /label=FRT
                     /bound_moiety="FLP recombinase from the Saccharomyces
                     cerevisiae 2u plasmid"
                     /note="FLP-mediated recombination occurs in the 8-bp core
                     sequence TCTAGAAA (Turan and Bode, 2011)."
     CDS             3580..4602
                     /codon_start=1
                     /gene="aph(4)-Ia"
                     /product="aminoglycoside phosphotransferase from E. coli"
                     /label=HygR
                     /note="confers resistance to hygromycin"
                     /translation="KKPELTATSVEKFLIEKFDSVSDLMQLSEGEESRAFSFDVGGRGY
                     VLRVNSCADGFYKDRYVYRHFASAALPIPEVLDIGEFSESLTYCISRRAQGVT*QDLPE
                     TELPAVLQPVAEAMDAIAAADLSQTSGFGPFGPQGIGQYTTWRDFICAIADPHVYHWQT
                     VMDDTVSASVAQALDELMLWAEDCPEVRHLVHADFGSNNVLTDNGRITAVIDWSEAMFG
                     DSQYEVANIFFWRPWLACMEQQTRYFERRHPELAGSPRLRAYMLRIGLDQLYQSLVDGN
                     FDDAAWAQGRCDAIVRSGAGTVGRTQIARRSAAVWTDGCVEVLADSGNRRPSTRPRAKE
                     "
     polyA_signal    4732..4853
                     /label=SV40 poly(A) signal
                     /note="SV40 polyadenylation signal"
     primer_bind     complement(4769..4788)
                     /label=SV40pA-R
                     /note="SV40 polyA, reverse primer"
     primer_bind     4823..4842
                     /label=EBV-rev
                     /note="SV40 polyA terminator, reverse primer"
     primer_bind     complement(4902..4918)
                     /label=M13 rev
                     /note="common sequencing primer, one of multiple similar
                     variants"
     primer_bind     complement(4902..4918)
                     /label=M13 Reverse
                     /note="In lacZ gene. Also called M13-rev"
     primer_bind     complement(4915..4937)
                     /label=M13/pUC Reverse
                     /note="In lacZ gene"
     protein_bind    4926..4942
                     /label=lac operator
                     /bound_moiety="lac repressor encoded by lacI"
                     /note="The lac repressor binds to the lac operator to
                     inhibit transcription in E. coli. This inhibition can be
                     relieved by adding lactose or
                     isopropyl-beta-D-thiogalactopyranoside (IPTG)."
     promoter        complement(4950..4980)
                     /label=lac promoter
                     /note="promoter for the E. coli lac operon"
     protein_bind    4995..5016
                     /label=CAP binding site
                     /bound_moiety="E. coli catabolite activator protein"
                     /note="CAP binding activates transcription in the presence
                     of cAMP."
     primer_bind     complement(5133..5150)
                     /label=L4440
                     /note="L4440 vector, forward primer"
     rep_origin      complement(5304..5892)
                     /direction=LEFT
                     /label=ori
                     /note="high-copy-number ColE1/pMB1/pBR322/pUC origin of
                     replication"
     primer_bind     complement(5384..5403)
                     /label=pBR322ori-F
                     /note="pBR322 origin, forward primer"
     CDS             complement(6063..6923)
                     /codon_start=1
                     /gene="bla"
                     /product="beta-lactamase"
                     /label=AmpR
                     /note="confers resistance to ampicillin, carbenicillin, and
                     related antibiotics"
                     /translation="MSIQHFRVALIPFFAAFCLPVFAHPETLVKVKDAEDQLGARVGYI
                     ELDLNSGKILESFRPEERFPMMSTFKVLLCGAVLSRIDAGQEQLGRRIHYSQNDLVEYS
                     PVTEKHLTDGMTVRELCSAAITMSDNTAANLLLTTIGGPKELTAFLHNMGDHVTRLDRW
                     EPELNEAIPNDERDTTMPVAMATTLRKLLTGELLTLASRQQLIDWMEADKVAGPLLRSA
                     LPAGWFIADKSGAGERGSRGIIAALGPDGKPSRIVVIYTTGSQATMDERNRQIAEIGAS
                     LIKHW"
     primer_bind     6686..6705
                     /label=Amp-R
                     /note="Ampicillin resistance gene, reverse primer"
     promoter        complement(6924..7028)
                     /gene="bla"
                     /label=AmpR promoter
ORIGIN
        1 gacggatcgg gagatctccc gatcccctat ggtgcactct cagtacaatc tgctctgatg
       61 ccgcatagtt aagccagtat ctgctccctg cttgtgtgtt ggaggtcgct gagtagtgcg
      121 cgagcaaaat ttaagctaca acaaggcaag gcttgaccga caattgcatg aagaatctgc
      181 ttagggttag gcgttttgcg ctgcttcgcg atgtacgggc cagatatacg cgttgacatt
      241 gattattgac tagttattaa tagtaatcaa ttacggggtc attagttcat agcccatata
      301 tggagttccg cgttacataa cttacggtaa atggcccgcc tggctgaccg cccaacgacc
      361 cccgcccatt gacgtcaata atgacgtatg ttcccatagt aacgccaata gggactttcc
      421 attgacgtca atgggtggag tatttacggt aaactgccca cttggcagta catcaagtgt
      481 atcatatgcc aagtacgccc cctattgacg tcaatgacgg taaatggccc gcctggcatt
      541 atgcccagta catgacctta tgggactttc ctacttggca gtacatctac gtattagtca
      601 tcgctattac catggtgatg cggttttggc agtacatcaa tgggcgtgga tagcggtttg
      661 actcacgggg atttccaagt ctccacccca ttgacgtcaa tgggagtttg ttttggcacc
      721 aaaatcaacg ggactttcca aaatgtcgta acaactccgc cccattgacg caaatgggcg
      781 gtaggcgtgt acggtgggag gtctatataa gcagagctct ccctatcagt gatagagatc
      841 tccctatcag tgatagagat cgtcgacgag ctcgtttagt gaaccgtcag atcgcctgga
      901 gacgccatcc acgctgtttt gacctccata gaagacaccg ggaccgatcc agcctccgga
      961 ctctagcgtt taaacttaag cttgaattca ccatgggtaa gcctatccct aaccctctcc
     1021 tcggtctcga ttctacggga tccaccatgt ctgcccgtgg cccggctatc ggcatcgacc
     1081 tgggcaccac ctattcgtgc gtcggggtct tccaacatgg caaggtggag atcatcgcca
     1141 acgaccaggg caatcgcacc acccccagct acgtggcctt cacggacacc gagcgcctca
     1201 tcggcgacgc cgccaagaac caggtggcca tgaaccccac caacaccatc ttcgacgcca
     1261 agaggctgat tggacggaaa ttcgaggatg ccacagtgca gtcggatatg aaacactggc
     1321 cgttccgggt ggtgagcgag ggaggcaagc ccaaagtgca agtagagtac aagggggaga
     1381 ccaagacctt cttcccagag gagatatcct ccatggtcct cacgaagatg aaggagatcg
     1441 cggaagccta cctggggggc aaggtgcaca gcgcggtcat aacggtcccg gcctatttca
     1501 acgactcgca gcgccaggcc accaaggacg caggcaccat cacggggctc aatgtgctgc
     1561 gcatcatcaa cgagcccacg gcggcggcca tcgcctacgg cctggacaag aagggctgcg
     1621 cgggcggcga gaagaacgtg ctcatctttg acctgggcgg tggcactttc gacgtgtcca
     1681 tcctgaccat cgaggatggc atcttcgagg tgaagtccac ggccggcgat acccacctgg
     1741 gcggtgagga cttcgacaac cgcatggtga gccacctggc ggaggagttc aagcgcaagc
     1801 acaagaagga cattgggccc aacaagcgcg ccgtgaggcg gctgcgcacc gcttgcgagc
     1861 gcgccaagcg caccctgagc tcgtccacgc aggcgagcat cgagatcgac tcgctctacg
     1921 agggcgtgga cttctatacg tccatcacgc gcgcccgctt cgaggagctc aatgccgacc
     1981 tctttcgcgg gaccctggag ccggtggaga aggcgctgcg cgacgccaag ctggacaagg
     2041 gccagatcca ggagatcgtg ctggtgggcg gctccactcg tatccccaag atccagaagc
     2101 tgctgcagga tttcttcaac ggcaaggagc tgaacaagag catcaacccc gacgaggcgg
     2161 tggcctatgg cgccgcggtg caggcggcca tcctcatcgg cgacaaatca gagaatgtgc
     2221 aggacctgct gctactcgac gtgaccccgt tgtcgctggg catcgagaca gctggcggtg
     2281 tcatgacccc actcatcaag aggaacacca cgatccccac caagcagacg cagaccttca
     2341 ccacctactc ggacaaccag agcagcgtac tggtgcaggt atacgagggc gaacgggcca
     2401 tgaccaagga caataacctg ctgggcaagt tcgacctgac cgggattccc cctgcgcctc
     2461 gcggggtccc ccaaatcgag gttaccttcg acattgacgc caatggcatc cttaacgtta
     2521 ccgccgccga caagagcacc ggtaaggaaa acaaaatcac catcaccaat gacaaaggtc
     2581 gtctgagcaa ggacgacatt gaccggatgg tgcaggaggc ggagcggtac aaatcggaag
     2641 atgaggcgaa tcgcgaccga gtcgcggcca aaaacgccct ggagtcctat acctacaaca
     2701 tcaagcagac ggtggaagac gagaaactga ggggcaagat tagcgagcag gacaaaaaca
     2761 agatcctcga caagtgtcag gaggtgatca actggctcga ccgaaaccag atggcagaga
     2821 aagatgagta tgaacacaag cagaaagagc tcgaaagagt ttgcaacccc atcatcagca
     2881 aactttacca aggtggtcct ggcggcggca gcggcggcgg cggttcagga gcctccgggg
     2941 gacccaccat cgaagaagtg gactaagcgg ccgctcgagt ctagagggcc cgtttaaacc
     3001 cgctgatcag cctcgactgt gccttctagt tgccagccat ctgttgtttg cccctccccc
     3061 gtgccttcct tgaccctgga aggtgccact cccactgtcc tttcctaata aaatgaggaa
     3121 attgcatcgc attgtctgag taggtgtcat tctattctgg ggggtggggt ggggcaggac
     3181 agcaaggggg aggattggga agacaatagc aggcatgctg gggatgcggt gggctctatg
     3241 gcttctgagg cggaaagaac cagctggggc tctagggggt atccccnnnn nnnnnnnnnn
     3301 nnnnnnnnnn nnnnnnnnnn nnnnnnnnnn nnnnnnnnnn nnnnnnnnnn nnnnnnnnnn
     3361 nnnnnnnnnn nnnnnnnnnn nnnnnnnnnn nnnnnnnnnn nnnnnnnnnn cnnnnnnnnn
     3421 nnnnnnnnnn nnnnnnnnnn nnnnnnnnnn nnnnnnnnnn nnnnnnnnnn nnnnnnnnnn
     3481 nnnnnnnnnn nnnnnnnnnn nnagggtgat ggttcacgta cctagaagtt cctattccga
     3541 agttcctatt ctctagaaag tataggaact tccttggcca aaaagcctga actcaccgcg
     3601 acgtctgtcg agaagtttct gatcgaaaag ttcgacagcg tctccgacct gatgcagctc
     3661 tcggagggcg aagaatctcg tgctttcagc ttcgatgtag gagggcgtgg atatgtcctg
     3721 cgggtaaata gctgcgccga tggtttctac aaagatcgtt atgtttatcg gcactttgca
     3781 tcggccgcgc tcccgattcc ggaagtgctt gacattgggg aattcagcga gagcctgacc
     3841 tattgcatct cccgccgtgc acagggtgtc acgtagcaag acctgcctga aaccgaactg
     3901 cccgctgttc tgcagccggt cgcggaggcc atggatgcga tcgctgcggc cgatcttagc
     3961 cagacgagcg ggttcggccc attcggaccg caaggaatcg gtcaatacac tacatggcgt
     4021 gatttcatat gcgcgattgc tgatccccat gtgtatcact ggcaaactgt gatggacgac
     4081 accgtcagtg cgtccgtcgc gcaggctctc gatgagctga tgctttgggc cgaggactgc
     4141 cccgaagtcc ggcacctcgt gcacgcggat ttcggctcca acaatgtcct gacggacaat
     4201 ggccgcataa cagcggtcat tgactggagc gaggcgatgt tcggggattc ccaatacgag
     4261 gtcgccaaca tcttcttctg gaggccgtgg ttggcttgta tggagcagca gacgcgctac
     4321 ttcgagcgga ggcatccgga gcttgcagga tcgccgcggc tccgggcgta tatgctccgc
     4381 attggtcttg accaactcta tcagagcttg gttgacggca atttcgatga tgcagcttgg
     4441 gcgcagggtc gatgcgacgc aatcgtccga tccggagccg ggactgtcgg gcgtacacaa
     4501 atcgcccgca gaagcgcggc cgtctggacc gatggctgtg tagaagtact cgccgatagt
     4561 ggaaaccgac gccccagcac tcgtccgagg gcaaaggaat agcacgtact acgagatttc
     4621 gattccaccg ccgccttcta tgaaaggttg ggcttcggaa tcgttttccg ggacgccggc
     4681 tggatgatcc tccagcgcgg ggatctcatg ctggagttct tcgcccaccc caacttgttt
     4741 attgcagctt ataatggtta caaataaagc aatagcatca caaatttcac aaataaagca
     4801 tttttttcac tgcattctag ttgtggtttg tccaaactca tcaatgtatc ttatcatgtc
     4861 tgtataccgt cgacctctag ctagagcttg gcgtaatcat ggtcatagct gtttcctgtg
     4921 tgaaattgtt atccgctcac aattccacac aacatacgag ccggaagcat aaagtgtaaa
     4981 gcctggggtg cctaatgagt gagctaactc acattaattg cgttgcgctc actgcccgct
     5041 ttccagtcgg gaaacctgtc gtgccagctg cattaatgaa tcggccaacg cgcggggaga
     5101 ggcggtttgc gtattgggcg ctcttccgct tcctcgctca ctgactcgct gcgctcggtc
     5161 gttcggctgc ggcgagcggt atcagctcac tcaaaggcgg taatacggtt atccacagaa
     5221 tcaggggata acgcaggaaa gaacatgtga gcaaaaggcc agcaaaaggc caggaaccgt
     5281 aaaaaggccg cgttgctggc gtttttccat aggctccgcc cccctgacga gcatcacaaa
     5341 aatcgacgct caagtcagag gtggcgaaac ccgacaggac tataaagata ccaggcgttt
     5401 ccccctggaa gctccctcgt gcgctctcct gttccgaccc tgccgcttac cggatacctg
     5461 tccgcctttc tcccttcggg aagcgtggcg ctttctcata gctcacgctg taggtatctc
     5521 agttcggtgt aggtcgttcg ctccaagctg ggctgtgtgc acgaaccccc cgttcagccc
     5581 gaccgctgcg ccttatccgg taactatcgt cttgagtcca acccggtaag acacgactta
     5641 tcgccactgg cagcagccac tggtaacagg attagcagag cgaggtatgt aggcggtgct
     5701 acagagttct tgaagtggtg gcctaactac ggctacacta gaagaacagt atttggtatc
     5761 tgcgctctgc tgaagccagt taccttcgga aaaagagttg gtagctcttg atccggcaaa
     5821 caaaccaccg ctggtagcgg tggttttttt gtttgcaagc agcagattac gcgcagaaaa
     5881 aaaggatctc aagaagatcc tttgatcttt tctacggggt ctgacgctca gtggaacgaa
     5941 aactcacgtt aagggatttt ggtcatgaga ttatcaaaaa ggatcttcac ctagatcctt
     6001 ttaaattaaa aatgaagttt taaatcaatc taaagtatat atgagtaaac ttggtctgac
     6061 agttaccaat gcttaatcag tgaggcacct atctcagcga tctgtctatt tcgttcatcc
     6121 atagttgcct gactccccgt cgtgtagata actacgatac gggagggctt accatctggc
     6181 cccagtgctg caatgatacc gcgagaccca cgctcaccgg ctccagattt atcagcaata
     6241 aaccagccag ccggaagggc cgagcgcaga agtggtcctg caactttatc cgcctccatc
     6301 cagtctatta attgttgccg ggaagctaga gtaagtagtt cgccagttaa tagtttgcgc
     6361 aacgttgttg ccattgctac aggcatcgtg gtgtcacgct cgtcgtttgg tatggcttca
     6421 ttcagctccg gttcccaacg atcaaggcga gttacatgat cccccatgtt gtgcaaaaaa
     6481 gcggttagct ccttcggtcc tccgatcgtt gtcagaagta agttggccgc agtgttatca
     6541 ctcatggtta tggcagcact gcataattct cttactgtca tgccatccgt aagatgcttt
     6601 tctgtgactg gtgagtactc aaccaagtca ttctgagaat agtgtatgcg gcgaccgagt
     6661 tgctcttgcc cggcgtcaat acgggataat accgcgccac atagcagaac tttaaaagtg
     6721 ctcatcattg gaaaacgttc ttcggggcga aaactctcaa ggatcttacc gctgttgaga
     6781 tccagttcga tgtaacccac tcgtgcaccc aactgatctt cagcatcttt tactttcacc
     6841 agcgtttctg ggtgagcaaa aacaggaagg caaaatgccg caaaaaaggg aataagggcg
     6901 acacggaaat gttgaatact catactcttc ctttttcaat attattgaag catttatcag
     6961 ggttattgtc tcatgagcgg atacatattt gaatgtattt agaaaaataa acaaataggg
     7021 gttccgcgca catttccccg aaaagtgcca cctgacgtc
//
