[The description below was written by a language model from this plasmid's Addgene catalogue record and the feature table of its GenBank file.]
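Description:
pcDNA5/FRT/TO V5 HSPA2 is a 7,059 bp mammalian expression plasmid built on the commercial pcDNA5/FRT/TO backbone, carrying the human HSPA2 coding sequence (heat shock 70 kDa protein 2, also called HSP70-2 or HSP70-3), a member of the HSP70 chaperone family. The roughly 2 kb insert was cloned between BamHI and NotI sites, both retained, and is fused at its N terminus to a V5 epitope tag for detection with anti-V5 antibodies. The feature table annotates the V5 tag but not the HSPA2 open reading frame itself, which lies in the unannotated interval between the tag and the bovine growth hormone polyadenylation signal. In bacteria the plasmid replicates from a high-copy ColE1/pUC-type origin and is selected with ampicillin through the beta-lactamase gene.

Expression is driven by the human CMV immediate-early enhancer and promoter, followed by two tandem tet operator (O2) sites. In cells that express the Tet repressor, TetR binding to these operators silences transcription until tetracycline or doxycycline is added; in cells lacking the repressor, the promoter is constitutive. Downstream of the expression cassette, an FRT site sits directly in front of a hygromycin resistance gene with an SV40 poly(A) signal, and no promoter is annotated for this gene. This arrangement is designed for FLP recombinase-mediated integration into a host cell line carrying a genomic FRT site, where correct insertion is expected to activate hygromycin resistance and yield isogenic, inducible stable lines. The plasmid belongs to a human HSPH/HSPA/DNAJ chaperone expression library. The depositor notes that inserts were amplified from pooled reference RNA from ten cell lines and verified only for gene identity, so polymorphisms with possible functional consequences may be present.
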