Addgene plasmid #19512: pcDNA5/FRT/TO V5 HSPA2
Depositing lab: Harm Kampinga. Depositing organization: University Medical Center Groningen. Publication: Computational analysis of the human HSPH/HSPA/DNAJ family and cloning of a human HSPH/HSPA/DNAJ expression library. Hageman J, Kampinga HH. Cell Stress Chaperones. 2009 Jan;14(1):1-21. doi: 10.1007/s12192-008-0060-2. Epub 2008 Aug 7. PubMed 18686016.
Backbone
  Vector backbone: pcDNA5/FRT/TO
  Backbone manufacturer: Invitrogen
  Backbone size w/o insert (bp): 5137
  Vector type: Mammalian Expression
  Selectable markers: Hygromycin
Growth in bacteria
  Bacterial resistance: Ampicillin, 100 μg/mL
  Growth temperature: 37°C
  Growth strain: DH5alpha
  Copy number: High Copy
Gene/Insert
  Gene/Insert name: heat shock 70kDa protein 2 (alt names: HSPA2; HSP70-2; HSP70-3)
  Species: H. sapiens (human)
  Insert size (bp): 1973
  Entrez Gene: HSPA2 (a.k.a. HSP70-2, HSP70-3)
  Tag / fusion protein: V5 (N terminal on insert)
  Cloning method: Restriction Enzyme; 5′ cloning site BamHI (not destroyed); 3′ cloning site NotI (not destroyed)
  Sequencing primers: 5′ LNCX; 3′ BGH-rev
Terms and licenses: Academic/Nonprofit Terms; Industry Terms: Not Available to Industry
Depositor comments: Part of the HSP70 gene family Disclaimer: For cloning the various HSP genes, the Stratagene reference RNA for cDNA synthesis was used and genes were amplified from this mixture that originates from 10 different cell lines from different somatic origin and ultimately coming from 10 different individuals. This strategy was used to maximize the chance for the presence of individual HSP transcripts. Users must be aware that this mixture thus represents 20 complete haploid genomes, meaning that for each individual gene there might be polymorphisms that could potentially have functional consequences. The library was sequence verified only for the presence of the correct gene.
How to cite: pcDNA5/FRT/TO V5 HSPA2 was a gift from Harm Kampinga (Addgene plasmid # 19512 ; http://n2t.net/addgene:19512 ; RRID:Addgene_19512)
