>Addgene plasmid #19512 | pcDNA5/FRT/TO V5 HSPA2 | addgene partial sequence | sequence record 160025 | LNCX 5'-AGCTCGTTTAGTGAACCGTCAGATC-3'
TTTGACCTCCATAGAAGACACCGGGACCGATCCAGCCTCCGGACTCTAGCGTTTAAACTTAAGCTTGAAT
TCACCATGGGTAAGCCTATCCCTAACCCTCTCCTCGGTCTCGATTCTACGGGATCCACCATGTCTGCCCG
TGGCCCGGCTATCGGCATCGACCTGGGCACCACCTATTCGTGCGTCGGGGTCTTCCAACATGGCAAGGTG
GAGATCATCGCCAACGACCAGGGCAATCGCACCACCCCCAGCTACGTGGCCTTCACGGACACCGAGCGCC
TCATCGGCGACGCCGCCAAGAACCAGGTGGCCATGAACCCCACCAACACCATCTTCGACGCCAAGAGGCT
GATTGGACGGAAATTCGAGGATGCCACAGTGCAGTCGGATATGAAACACTGGCCGTTCCGGGTGGTGAGC
GAGGGAGGCAAGCCCAAAGTGCAAGTAGAGTACAAGGGGGAGACCAAGACCTTCTTCCCAGAGGAGATAT
CCTCCATGGTCCTCACGAAGATGAAGGAGATCGCGGAAGCCTACCTGGGGGGCAAGGTGCACAGCGCGGT
CATAACGGTCCCGGCCTATTTCAACGACTCGCAGCGCCAGGCCACCAAGGACGCAGGCACCATCACGGGG
CTCAATGTGCTGCGCATCATCAACGAGCCCACGGCGGCGGCCATCGCCTACGGCCTGGACAAGAAGGGCT
GCGCGGGCGGCGAGAAGAACGTGCTCATCTTTGACCTGGGCGGTGGCACTTTCGACGTGTCCATCCTGAC
CATCGAGGATGGCATCTTCGAGGTGAAGTCCACGGCCGGCGATACCCACCTGGGCGGTGAGGACTTCGAC
AACCGCATGGTGAGCCACCTGGCGGAGGAGTTCAAGCGCAAGCACAAGAAGGACATTGGGCCCAACAAGC
GCGCCGTGAGGCGGCTGCGCACCGCTTGCGAGCGCGCCAAGCGCACCCTGAGCTCGTCCAC
