>Addgene plasmid #19512 | pcDNA5/FRT/TO V5 HSPA2 | addgene partial sequence | sequence record 160026 | BGH-rev 5'-TAGAAGGCACAGTCGAGG-3'
ACTCGAGCGGCCGCTTAGTCCACTTCTTCGATGGTGGGTCCCCCGGAGGCTCCTGAACCGCCGCCGCCGC
TGCCGCCGCCAGGACCACCTTGGTAAAGTTTGCTGATGATGGGGTTGCAAACTCTTTCGAGCTCTTTCTG
CTTGTGTTCATACTCATCTTTCTCTGCCATCTGGTTTCGGTCGAGCCAGTTGATCACCTCCTGACACTTG
TCGAGGATCTTGTTTTTGTCCTGCTCGCTAATCTTGCCCCTCAGTTTCTCGTCTTCCACCGTCTGCTTGA
TGTTGTAGGTATAGGACTCCAGGGCGTTTTTGGCCGCGACTCGGTCGCGATTCGCCTCATCTTCCGATTT
GTACCGCTCCGCCTCCTGCACCATCCGGTCAATGTCGTCCTTGCTCAGACGACCTTTGTCATTGGTGATG
GTGATTTTGTTTTCCTTACCGGTGCTCTTGTCGGCGGCGGTAACGTTAAGGATGCCATTGGCGTCAATGT
CGAAGGTAACCTCGATTTGGGGGACCCCGCGAGGCGCAGGGGGAATCCCGGTCAGGTCGAACTTGCCCAG
CAGGTTATTGTCCTTGGTCATGGCCCGTTCGCCCTCGTATACCTGCACCAGTACGCTGCTCTGGTTGTCC
GAGTAGGTGGTGAAGGTCTGCGTCTGCTTGGTGGGGATCGTGGTGTTCCTCTTGATGAGTGGGGTCATGA
CACCGCCAGCTGTCTCGATGCCCAGCGACAACGGGGTCACGTCGAGTAGCAGCAGGTCCTGCACATTCTC
TGATTTGTCGCCGATGAGGATGGCCGCCTGCACCGCGGCGCCATAGGCCACCGCCTCGTCGGGGTTGATG
CTCTTGTTCAGCTCCTTGCCGTTGAAGAAATCCTGCAGCAGCTTCTGGATCTTGGGGATACGA
